Addgene plasmid #187927: pCold I-Hero9
Purpose: Bacterial expression of heat-resistant obscure (Hero) protein Hero9
Depositing lab: Yukihide Tomari. Depositing organization: The University of Tokyo. Publication: A widespread family of heat-resistant obscure (Hero) proteins protect against protein instability and aggregation. Tsuboyama K, Osaki T, Matsuura-Suzuki E, Kozuka-Hata H, Okada Y, Oyama M, Ikeuchi Y, Iwasaki S, Tomari Y. PLoS Biol. 2020 Mar 12;18(3):e3000632. doi: 10.1371/journal.pbio.3000632. eCollection 2020 Mar. PubMed 32163402.
Backbone
  Vector backbone: pCold I
  Backbone manufacturer: Takara
  Vector type: Bacterial Expression
Growth in bacteria
  Bacterial resistance: Ampicillin, 100 μg/mL
  Growth temperature: 37°C
  Growth strain: DH5alpha
  Copy number: High Copy
Gene/Insert
  Gene/Insert name: Hero9 (alt names: C9orf16; Bublin coiled-coil protein)
  Species: H. sapiens (human)
  Tag / fusion protein: Flag-6xHis (C terminal on insert)
  Cloning method: Gibson Cloning
Terms and licenses: Academic/Nonprofit Terms; Industry Terms: Not Available to Industry
Depositor comments: Also refer to Morimoto et al. (2022) "Fusion with heat-resistant obscure (Hero) proteins have the potential to improve the molecular property of recombinant proteins" bioRxiv. https://doi.org/10.1101/2022.03.03.482928
How to cite: pCold I-Hero9 was a gift from Yukihide Tomari (Addgene plasmid # 187927 ; http://n2t.net/addgene:187927 ; RRID:Addgene_187927)
