[The description below was written by a language model from this plasmid's Addgene catalogue record and pLannotate feature annotations shown in this document.]
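Description:
pCold I-Hero9 is a bacterial expression plasmid built on the Takara pCold I cold-shock vector and carrying the human heat-resistant obscure (Hero) protein Hero9, also known as C9orf16 or Bublin coiled-coil protein (BBLN). The roughly 4.7 kb plasmid replicates in E. coli from a high-copy ColE1/pMB1-type origin and is selected with ampicillin through a β-lactamase gene driven by its own promoter. An M13 phage origin is also present. The short rop, bom and tetracycline-resistance fragments in the annotation are nonfunctional remnants of the pBR322-derived backbone.

The Hero9 coding sequence, inserted by Gibson cloning, sits within the cspA expression cassette: the promoter of the E. coli cold shock gene cspA, a lac operator immediately downstream, the cspA 5' UTR ahead of the open reading frame, and the cspA 3' UTR after it. A lacI gene with its own promoter on the plasmid supplies the repressor. In this arrangement the lac operator holds transcription in check until IPTG is added, while the cspA promoter and 5' UTR favour transcription and translation at low temperature, a design generally used to improve the yield and solubility of recombinant proteins.

The record lists a C-terminal Flag-6xHis tag on the insert. The automated annotation marks only a short tag fragment downstream of the BBLN sequence, which is consistent with the His portion, and it does not annotate the Flag epitope separately. The tags should allow affinity purification and immunodetection. The stated purpose is bacterial production of Hero9, in the context of work on Hero proteins that protect other proteins against instability and aggregation and on their potential as fusion partners for recombinant proteins.
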