Features (pLannotate 1.2.2; 18 found; start..end, strand, type, name):
     17..83      +  promoter       cspA promoter: cspA; promoter of the E. coli cold shock protein cspA gene (Mitta et al., 1997)
     86..102     +  protein_bind   lac operator: The lac repressor binds to the lac operator to inhibit transcription in E. coli. This inhibition can be relieved by adding lactose or isopropyl-β-D-thiogalactopyranoside (IPTG). lac repressor encoded by lacI
    124..257     +  5'UTR          cspA 5'UTR: cspA; 5'UTR of the E. coli cold shock protein cspA gene (Mitta et al., 1997)
    273..521     +  CDS            BBLN: BBLN_HUMAN - Also known as C9orf16. Experimental evidence at protein level: Swiss-Prot protein existence level 1. From Homo sapiens (Human).
    545..563     +  CDS            capTEV™ (fragment): composite tag for in vivo biotinylation, TEV protease cleavage, and 6xHis tagging
    645..789     +  3'UTR          cspA 3'UTR: cspA; 3'UTR of the E. coli cold shock protein cspA gene (Mitta et al., 1997)
    801..836     +  CDS            rop (fragment): Rop protein, which maintains plasmids at low copy number; rop
    938..987     +  misc_feature   bom (fragment): basis of mobility region from pBR322
   1063..1443    -  rep_origin     M13 ori (sequence partly withheld): M13 bacteriophage origin of replication; arrow indicates direction of (+) strand synthesis
   1462..1513    +  misc_feature   bom (fragment): basis of mobility region from pBR322
   1543..1647    +  promoter       AmpR promoter: bla
   1648..2508    +  CDS            AmpR: β-lactamase; bla; confers resistance to ampicillin, carbenicillin, and related antibiotics
   2679..3267    +  rep_origin     ori: high-copy-number ColE1/pMB1/pBR322/pUC origin of replication
   3325..3390    -  CDS            TcR (fragment): tetracycline efflux protein; tet; confers resistance to tetracycline
   3405..3426    -  protein_bind   CAP binding site: CAP binding activates transcription in the presence of cAMP. E. coli catabolite activator protein
   3439..4521    -  CDS            lacI: lac repressor; lacI; The lac repressor binds to the lac operator to inhibit transcription in E. coli. This inhibition can be relieved by adding lactose or isopropyl-β-D-thiogalactopyranoside (IPTG).
   4522..4599    -  promoter       lacI promoter: lacI
   4607..13      -  CDS            TcR (fragment) (across the origin): tetracycline efflux protein; tet; confers resistance to tetracycline
>Addgene plasmid #187927 | pCold I-Hero9 | addgene full sequence | sequence record 372319 | Addgene NGS Result
GCAAGGAATGGTGTGGCCGATTAATCATAAATATGAAAAATAATTGTTGCATCACCCGCCAATGCGTGGC
TTAATGCACATCAAATTGTGAGCGGATAACAATTTGATGTGCTAGCGCATATCCAGTGTAGTAAGGCAAG
TCCCTTCAAGAGTTATCGTTGATACCCCTCGTAGTGCACATTCCTTTAACGCTTCAAAATCTGTAAAGCA
CGCCATATCGCCGAAAGGCACACTTAATTATTAAGAGGTAATACACCATGAATCACAAAGTGATGTCGGG
CCCCAACGGAGACCTGGGGATGCCGGTGGAGGCGGGAGCGGAAGGCGAGGAGGACGGCTTCGGGGAAGCA
GAATACGCTGCCATCAACTCCATGCTGGACCAGATCAACTCCTGTCTGGACCACCTGGAGGAGAAGAATG
ACCACCTCCACGCCCGCCTCCAGGAGCTGCTGGAGTCCAACCGGCAGACACGCCTGGAGTTCCAGCAGCA
GCTCGGGGAGGCCCCCAGTGATGCCAGCCCCGACTACAAAGACGATGACGACAAGCATCATCATCATCAT
CATTAATCGAAGGTAGGCATATGGAGCTCGGTACCCTCGAGGGATCCGAATTCAAGCTTGTCGACCTGCA
GTCTAGATAGGTAATCTCTGCTTAAAAGCACAGAATCTAAGATCCCTGCCATTTGGCGGGGATTTTTTTA
TTTGTTTTCAGGAAATAAATAATCGATCGCGTAATAAAATCTATTATTATTTTTGTGAAGAATAAATTTG
GGTGCAATGAGAATGCGCAGGCCCTTTCGTCTCGCGCGTTTCGGTGATGACGGTGAAAACCTCTGACACA
TGCAGCTCCCGGAGACGGTCACAGCTTGTCTGTAAGCGGATGCCGGGAGCAGACAAGCCCGTCAGGGCGC
GTCAGCGGGTGTTGGCGGGTGTCGGGGCTGGCTTAACTATGCGGCATCAGAGCAGATTGTACTGAGAGTG
CACCATAAAATTGTAAACGTTAATATTTTGTTAAAATTCGCGTTAAATTTTTGTTAAATCAGCTCATTTT
TTAACCAATAGGCCGAAATCGGCAAAATCCCTTATAAATCAAAAGAATAGCCCGAGATAGGGT
[37 nt withheld, positions 1114-1150]
AAAGAACGTGGACTCCAACGTCAAAGG
[141 nt withheld, positions 1178-1318]
G
[142 nt withheld, positions 1320-1461]
TATGCGGTGTGAAATACCGCACAGATGCGTAAGGAGAAAATACCGCATCAGGCGTCAGGTGGCACTTTTC
GGGGAAATGTGCGCGGAACCCCTATTTGTTTATTTTTCTAAATACATTCAAATATGTATCCGCTCATGAG
ACAATAACCCTGATAAATGCTTCAATAATATTGAAAAAGGAAGAGTATGAGTATTCAACATTTCCGTGTC
GCCCTTATTCCCTTTTTTGCGGCATTTTGCCTTCCTGTTTTTGCTCACCCAGAAACGCTGGTGAAAGTAA
AAGATGCTGAAGATCAGTTGGGTGCACGAGTGGGTTACATCGAACTGGATCTCAACAGCGGTAAGATCCT
TGAGAGTTTTCGCCCCGAAGAACGTTTTCCAATGATGAGCACTTTTAAAGTTCTGCTATGTGGCGCGGTA
TTATCCCGTATTGACGCCGGGCAAGAGCAACTCGGTCGCCGCATACACTATTCTCAGAATGACTTGGTTG
AGTACTCACCAGTCACAGAAAAGCATCTTACGGATGGCATGACAGTAAGAGAATTATGCAGTGCTGCCAT
AACCATGAGTGATAACACTGCGGCCAACTTACTTCTGACAACGATCGGAGGACCGAAGGAGCTAACCGCT
TTTTTGCACAACATGGGGGATCATGTAACTCGCCTTGATCGTTGGGAACCGGAGCTGAATGAAGCCATAC
CAAACGACGAGCGTGACACCACGATGCCTGTAGCAATGGCAACAACGTTGCGCAAACTATTAACTGGCGA
ACTACTTACTCTAGCTTCCCGGCAACAATTAATAGACTGGATGGAGGCGGATAAAGTTGCAGGACCACTT
CTGCGCTCGGCCCTTCCGGCTGGCTGGTTTATTGCTGATAAATCTGGAGCCGGTGAGCGTGGGTCTCGCG
GTATCATTGCAGCACTGGGGCCAGATGGTAAGCCCTCCCGTATCGTAGTTATCTACACGACGGGGAGTCA
GGCAACTATGGATGAACGAAATAGACAGATCGCTGAGATAGGTGCCTCACTGATTAAGCATTGGTAACTG
TCAGACCAAGTTTACTCATATATACTTTAGATTGATTTAAAACTTCATTTTTAATTTAAAAGGATCTAGG
TGAAGATCCTTTTTGATAATCTCATGACCAAAATCCCTTAACGTGAGTTTTCGTTCCACTGAGCGTCAGA
CCCCGTAGAAAAGATCAAAGGATCTTCTTGAGATCCTTTTTTTCTGCGCGTAATCTGCTGCTTGCAAACA
AAAAAACCACCGCTACCAGCGGTGGTTTGTTTGCCGGATCAAGAGCTACCAACTCTTTTTCCGAAGGTAA
CTGGCTTCAGCAGAGCGCAGATACCAAATACTGTTCTTCTAGTGTAGCCGTAGTTAGGCCACCACTTCAA
GAACTCTGTAGCACCGCCTACATACCTCGCTCTGCTAATCCTGTTACCAGTGGCTGCTGCCAGTGGCGAT
AAGTCGTGTCTTACCGGGTTGGACTCAAGACGATAGTTACCGGATAAGGCGCAGCGGTCGGGCTGAACGG
GGGGTTCGTGCACACAGCCCAGCTTGGAGCGAACGACCTACACCGAACTGAGATACCTACAGCGTGAGCT
ATGAGAAAGCGCCACGCTTCCCGAAGGGAGAAAGGCGGACAGGTATCCGGTAAGCGGCAGGGTCGGAACA
GGAGAGCGCACGAGGGAGCTTCCAGGGGGAAACGCCTGGTATCTTTATAGTCCTGTCGGGTTTCGCCACC
TCTGACTTGAGCGTCGATTTTTGTGATGCTCGTCAGGGGGGCGGAGCCTATGGAAAAACGCCAGCAACGC
GGCCTTTTTACGGTTCCTGGCCTTTTGCTGGCCTTTTGCTCACATAGTCATGCCCCGCGCCCACCGGAAG
GAGCTGACTGGGTTGAAGGCTCTCAAGGGCATCGGTCGAGATCCCGGTGCCTAATGAGTGAGCTAACTTA
CATTAATTGCGTTGCGCTCACTGCCCGCTTTCCAGTCGGGAAACCTGTCGTGCCAGCTGCATTAATGAAT
CGGCCAACGCGCGGGGAGAGGCGGTTTGCGTATTGGGCGCCAGGGTGGTTTTTCTTTTCACCAGTGAGAC
GGGCAACAGCTGATTGCCCTTCACCGCCTGGCCCTGAGAGAGTTGCAGCAAGCGGTCCACGCTGGTTTGC
CCCAGCAGGCGAAAATCCTGTTTGATGGTGGTTAACGGCGGGATATAACATGAGCTGTCTTCGGTATCGT
CGTATCCCACTACCGAGATATCCGCACCAACGCGCAGCCCGGACTCGGTAATGGCGCGCATTGCGCCCAG
CGCCATCTGATCGTTGGCAACCAGCATCGCAGTGGGAACGATGCCCTCATTCAGCATTTGCATGGTTTGT
TGAAAACCGGACATGGCACTCCAGTCGCCTTCCCGTTCCGCTATCGGCTGAATTTGATTGCGAGTGAGAT
ATTTATGCCAGCCAGCCAGACGCAGACGCGCCGAGACAGAACTTAATGGGCCCGCTAACAGCGCGATTTG
CTGGTGACCCAATGCGACCAGATGCTCCACGCCCAGTCGCGTACCGTCTTCATGGGAGAAAATAATACTG
TTGATGGGTGTCTGGTCAGAGACATCAAGAAATAACGCCGGAACATTAGTGCAGGCAGCTTCCACAGCAA
TGGCATCCTGGTCATCCAGCGGATAGTTAATGATCAGCCCACTGACGCGTTGCGCGAGAAGATTGTGCAC
CGCCGCTTTACAGGCTTCGACGCCGCTTCGTTCTACCATCGACACCACCACGCTGGCACCCAGTTGATCG
GCGCGAGATTTAATCGCCGCGACAATTTGCGACGGCGCGTGCAGGGCCAGACTGGAGGTGGCAACGCCAA
TCAGCAACGACTGTTTGCCCGCCAGTTGTTGTGCCACGCGGTTGGGAATGTAATTCAGCTCCGCCATCGC
CGCTTCCACTTTTTCCCGCGTTTTCGCAGAAACGTGGCTGGCCTGGTTCACCACGCGGGAAACGGTCTGA
TAAGAGACACCGGCATACTCTGCGACATCGTATAACGTTACTGGTTTCACATTCACCACCCTGAATTGAC
TCTCTTCCGGGCGCTATCATGCCATACCGCGAAAGGTTTTGCGCCATTCGATGGTGTCCGGGATCTCGAC
GCTCTCCCTTATGCGACTCCTGCATTAGGAAGCAGCCCAGTAGTAGGTTGAGGCCGTTGAGCACCGCCGC
C
